Addgene plasmid #18326: T4 Lysozyme S44H WT*
Depositing lab: Brian Matthews. Depositing organization: University of Oregon.
Backbone
  Vector backbone: pHS1403
  Backbone size w/o insert (bp): 5000
  Vector type: Bacterial Expression
Growth in bacteria
  Bacterial resistance: Ampicillin, 100 μg/mL
  Growth temperature: 37°C
  Growth strain: DH5alpha
  Copy number: High Copy
Gene/Insert
  Gene/Insert name: T4 Lysozyme (alt name: AS44H)
  Species: Bacteriophage T4
  Insert size (bp): 600
  Mutation: S44H WT*
  GenBank ID: NP_049736
  Entrez Gene: e (a.k.a. T4p123)
  Cloning method: Restriction Enzyme; 5′ cloning site BamHI (not destroyed); 3′ cloning site HindIII (not destroyed)
  Sequencing primers: 5′ na; 3′ GGCGTATCACGAGGCCC
Terms and licenses: Academic/Nonprofit Terms; Industry Terms: Not Available to Industry
Depositor comments: The BamHI site is 27 bp from the ATG and the HindIII site is 115 bp from the stop.
How to cite: T4 Lysozyme S44H WT* was a gift from Brian Matthews (Addgene plasmid # 18326 ; http://n2t.net/addgene:18326 ; RRID:Addgene_18326)
