[The description below was written by a language model from this plasmid's Addgene catalogue record.]
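Description:
T4 Lysozyme S44H WT* is a bacterial expression plasmid built on the pHS1403 backbone (about 5 kb without insert) that carries a point-mutant version of the bacteriophage T4 lysozyme gene (gene e). It is maintained in E. coli as a high-copy plasmid under ampicillin selection. The record does not name the origin of replication or the promoter driving expression, and no feature table is provided, so the regulatory architecture of pHS1403 cannot be described from the information given.

The insert is roughly 600 bp and was cloned as a BamHI–HindIII fragment, with both sites preserved. According to the depositor's notes, the BamHI site lies 27 bp from the start codon and the HindIII site 115 bp from the stop codon, so the fragment includes short flanking untranslated regions around the coding sequence and can be excised or transferred intact. The encoded protein carries the substitution of serine 44 with histidine (S44H) in the "WT*" background. The record does not define WT*, but in the T4 lysozyme literature this designation generally refers to the cysteine-free pseudo-wild-type protein used as a reference for mutational work. No affinity tags, fusion partners or reporters are recorded.

The record does not state a specific purpose. A single-site variant of this kind is consistent with recombinant production of the mutant enzyme in bacteria for studies of how individual amino-acid replacements affect protein stability, folding and structure, for which T4 lysozyme is a widely used model system.
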