>Addgene plasmid #18326 | T4 Lysozyme S44H WT* | addgene partial sequence | sequence record 24114 | 3primeUP
CTANGAAAAGCCCGCTCATTAGGCGGGCTCAGATCTGCTCATGTTTGACAGCTTATCATCGATAAGCTTC
GGCAATAAATTCTTGATATGTTTTCATATGTTTCCTTTAAATATTTTAATTAGTAATTGTCTATTCAAGT
AATTGTGAATATACTATCACAATTCCAAGAGAAAGTAAACAGCTTTATAGATTTTTATACGCGTCCCAAG
TGCCAGTTCTAAACGTTGTAATGACTCGTTTTGCGCGATTAGGTGTTTGATTATACCATCTACTTTTAGC
TAAGTTAACTGCTGCTTCATCCCAGCGTTTTTGTTGAAGCATACGTAAAGAGTTAGTAAATCCTGCCACA
CCGGTTTCTCCCATTTGGAAAACCATATTAATCAATGCAGCGCGACGAACCGCATCAAGAGAATCATAAA
CCGGTTTTAATTTAGCATTTCTCAGAATTCCGCGAACAGCAGCATCAACATCCTGATTAAAGAGTTTTTC
AGCCTCATCTTTTGTAATTACACCATTAGTATTACGCCCAATAGCTTTATCTAATTCATGTTTAGCAGCA
TTAAGTGATGGACTTTTTGTAAGCAAATGACCGATGCCAATAGTGTAATAGCCTTCTGTGTCTTTATAGA
TTTTAAGTCTAAGACCTTCATCTATACGTAACATTTCAAATATATTCATAATACCTCCTAAGCATCGATG
GATCCTGTTTCCTGTGTGAAATTGTTATCCGCTCACAATTCCACACATTATACGAGCCGATGATTAATTG
TCAACAGGGGGATGGGGAGTAAGCTGATCCTGTTTCCTGTGTGAAATTGTTATCCGCTCACAATTCCACA
CATTATACGAGCCGATGATTAATTGTCAACAGGGGGGATGGGGAGTAAGCTCATCGATGGATCGANCGGG
TTTNCCNGGGGGGAAANTGGTNANCCGCTCCCNATTCCCCNCATTNTACNAGCCGGGAAGCATAAAGNGN
AAAGNCCGGGGGNGCCTAAGGAGNGGAGCTAACTTACATTAATTGCGTTGCGCNCNCNGCCCGCTTTCCN
GNCGGGNAANCNGGCGGGNCNGGANNCCNTCNAAGGGGGNNAANCCTTNCNGGNNNGGCNNGNAACN
